Addgene plasmid #176377: pPOU6F1.1.0-gDNA
Purpose: Expresses spCas9 and gRNA sequence targeting POU6F1
Depositing lab: Barbara Stranger & Kevin White. Depositing organization: University of Chicago.
Backbone
  Vector backbone: pX330
  Backbone manufacturer: addgene ID: 42230
  Vector type: CRISPR
Growth in bacteria
  Bacterial resistance: Ampicillin, 100 μg/mL
  Growth temperature: 37°C
  Growth strain: DH5alpha
  Copy number: High Copy
Gene/Insert
  Gene/Insert name: POU6F1 gRNA
  gRNA/shRNA sequence: TGGACAAAGTGCTAGAACAC(AGG)
  Species: H. sapiens (human)
  Cloning method: Restriction Enzyme; 5′ cloning site BbsI (destroyed during cloning); 3′ cloning site BbsI (destroyed during cloning)
Terms and licenses: Academic/Nonprofit Terms; Industry Terms: Not Available to Industry
Depositor comments: gRNA sequence listed also includes (uncloned) PAM
How to cite: pPOU6F1.1.0-gDNA was a gift from Barbara Stranger & Kevin White (Addgene plasmid # 176377 ; http://n2t.net/addgene:176377 ; RRID:Addgene_176377)
