[The description below was written by a language model from this plasmid's Addgene catalogue record and pLannotate feature annotations shown in this document.]
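Description:
pPOU6F1.1.0-gDNA is a pX330-based, all-in-one CRISPR plasmid of about 8.5 kb that expresses Streptococcus pyogenes Cas9 together with a single guide RNA directed against the human POU6F1 gene. It is maintained in E. coli as a high-copy plasmid through a ColE1/pUC-type origin and selected with ampicillin via the β-lactamase gene under its own promoter. The backbone also carries an f1 phage origin. A single AAV2 inverted terminal repeat is annotated downstream of the Cas9 cassette; with only one ITR in the feature table, nothing in the record indicates that the plasmid is meant for AAV packaging.

Two expression units make up the payload. A human U6 RNA polymerase III promoter drives the guide RNA. The 20-nt POU6F1 spacer was cloned between the BbsI sites of pX330, both destroyed in the process, directly upstream of the SpCas9 gRNA scaffold, which in this sequence record spans the numbering origin. The depositor notes that the PAM listed with the guide is part of the genomic target and was not cloned.

Cas9 is transcribed from a hybrid RNA polymerase II promoter made of the CMV enhancer, the chicken β-actin promoter and a hybrid intron. The annotation tool labels the coding region as adjoining N- and C-terminal portions, but their coordinates are contiguous. It is followed by a C-terminal nucleoplasmin nuclear localisation signal and terminated by a bGH polyadenylation signal. No mammalian selection marker or fluorescent reporter is annotated.

The stated purpose is co-expression of Cas9 and the guide, which on delivery to human cells would direct cleavage at the POU6F1 locus. The record does not state the intended downstream application.
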