Features (pLannotate 1.2.2; 18 found; start..end, strand, type, name):
     79..122     +  misc_RNA       gRNA scaffold (fragment): guide RNA scaffold for the Streptococcus pyogenes CRISPR/Cas9 system
    169..454     +  enhancer       CMV enhancer: human cytomegalovirus immediate early enhancer; contains an 18-bp deletion relative to the standard CMV enhancer
    456..733     +  promoter       chicken β-actin promoter: No description available
    734..961     +  intron         hybrid intron: hybrid between chicken β-actin (CBA) and minute virus of mice (MMV) introns (Gray et al., 2011)
   1099..2700    +  CDS            Cas9(N): N-terminal portion of Streptococcus pyogenes Cas9 (Zetsche et al., 2015)
   2701..5199    +  CDS            Cas9(C): C-terminal portion of Streptococcus pyogenes Cas9 (Zetsche et al., 2015)
   5200..5247    +  CDS            nucleoplasmin NLS: bipartite nuclear localization signal from nucleoplasmin
   5281..5392    +  polyA_signal   bGH poly(A) signal: bovine growth hormone polyadenylation signal
   5497..5637    +  repeat_region  AAV2 ITR: inverted terminal repeat of adeno-associated virus serotype 2 inverted
   5642..5693    -  misc_feature   bom (fragment): basis of mobility region from pBR322
   5712..6167    +  rep_origin     f1 ori (sequence partly withheld): f1 bacteriophage origin of replication; arrow indicates direction of (+) strand synthesis
   6168..6217    -  misc_feature   bom (fragment): basis of mobility region from pBR322
   6319..6354    -  CDS            rop (fragment): Rop protein, which maintains plasmids at low copy number; rop
   6449..6553    +  promoter       AmpR promoter: bla
   6554..7414    +  CDS            AmpR: β-lactamase; bla; confers resistance to ampicillin, carbenicillin, and related antibiotics
   7585..8173    +  rep_origin     ori: high-copy-number ColE1/pMB1/pBR322/pUC origin of replication
   8235..8475    +  promoter       U6 promoter: RNA polymerase III promoter for human U6 snRNA
   8505..72      +  misc_RNA       gRNA scaffold (across the origin): guide RNA scaffold for the Streptococcus pyogenes CRISPR/Cas9 system
>Addgene plasmid #176377 | pPOU6F1.1.0-gDNA | addgene full sequence | sequence record 347371 | Addgene NGS Result
TAGAGCTAGAAATAGCAAGTTAAAATAAGGCTAGTCCGTTATCAACTTGAAAAAGTGGCACCGAGTCGGT
GCTTTTTTGTTTTAGAGCTAGAAATAGCAAGTTAAAATAAGGCTAGTCCGTTTTTAGCGCGTGCGCCAAT
TCTGCAGACAAATGGCTCTAGAGGTACCCGTTACATAACTTACGGTAAATGGCCCGCCTGGCTGACCGCC
CAACGACCCCCGCCCATTGACGTCAATAGTAACGCCAATAGGGACTTTCCATTGACGTCAATGGGTGGAG
TATTTACGGTAAACTGCCCACTTGGCAGTACATCAAGTGTATCATATGCCAAGTACGCCCCCTATTGACG
TCAATGACGGTAAATGGCCCGCCTGGCATTGTGCCCAGTACATGACCTTATGGGACTTTCCTACTTGGCA
GTACATCTACGTATTAGTCATCGCTATTACCATGGTCGAGGTGAGCCCCACGTTCTGCTTCACTCTCCCC
ATCTCCCCCCCCTCCCCACCCCCAATTTTGTATTTATTTATTTTTTAATTATTTTGTGCAGCGATGGGGG
CGGGGGGGGGGGGGGGGCGCGCGCCRGGSGGGGSGGGGSGGGGSGRGGGGSGGGGSGGGGSGRGGSGGRG
AGGKGCGGCGGCAGCCAATCAGAGCGGCGCGCTCCGAAAGTTTCCTTTTATGGCGAGGCGGCGGCGGCGG
CGGCCCTATAAAAAGCGAAGCGCGCGGCGGGCGGGAGTCGCTGCGCGCTGCCTTCGCCCCGTGCCCCGCT
CCGCCGCCGCCTCGCGCCGCCCGCCCCGGCTCTGACTGACCGCGTTACTCCCACAGGTGAGCGGGCGGGA
CGGCCCTTCTCCTCCGGGCTGTAATTAGCTGAGCAAGAGGTAAGGGTTTAAGGGATGGTTGGTTGGTGGG
GTATTAATGTTTAATTACCTGGAGCACCTGCCTGAAATCACTTTTTTTCAGGTTGGACCGGTGCCACCAT
GGACTATAAGGACCACGACGGAGACTACAAGGATCATGATATTGATTACAAAGACGATGACGATAAGATG
GCCCCAAAGAAGAAGCGGAAGGTCGGTATCCACGGAGTCCCAGCAGCCGACAAGAAGTACAGCATCGGCC
TGGACATCGGCACCAACTCTGTGGGCTGGGCCGTGATCACCGACGAGTACAAGGTGCCCAGCAAGAAATT
CAAGGTGCTGGGCAACACCGACCGGCACAGCATCAAGAAGAACCTGATCGGAGCCCTGCTGTTCGACAGC
GGCGAAACAGCCGAGGCCACCCGGCTGAAGAGAACCGCCAGAAGAAGATACACCAGACGGAAGAACCGGA
TCTGCTATCTGCAAGAGATCTTCAGCAACGAGATGGCCAAGGTGGACGACAGCTTCTTCCACAGACTGGA
AGAGTCCTTCCTGGTGGAAGAGGATAAGAAGCACGAGCGGCACCCCATCTTCGGCAACATCGTGGACGAG
GTGGCCTACCACGAGAAGTACCCCACCATCTACCACCTGAGAAAGAAACTGGTGGACAGCACCGACAAGG
CCGACCTGCGGCTGATCTATCTGGCCCTGGCCCACATGATCAAGTTCCGGGGCCACTTCCTGATCGAGGG
CGACCTGAACCCCGACAACAGCGACGTGGACAAGCTGTTCATCCAGCTGGTGCAGACCTACAACCAGCTG
TTCGAGGAAAACCCCATCAACGCCAGCGGCGTGGACGCCAAGGCCATCCTGTCTGCCAGACTGAGCAAGA
GCAGACGGCTGGAAAATCTGATCGCCCAGCTGCCCGGCGAGAAGAAGAATGGCCTGTTCGGAAACCTGAT
TGCCCTGAGCCTGGGCCTGACCCCCAACTTCAAGAGCAACTTCGACCTGGCCGAGGATGCCAAACTGCAG
CTGAGCAAGGACACCTACGACGACGACCTGGACAACCTGCTGGCCCAGATCGGCGACCAGTACGCCGACC
TGTTTCTGGCCGCCAAGAACCTGTCCGACGCCATCCTGCTGAGCGACATCCTGAGAGTGAACACCGAGAT
CACCAAGGCCCCCCTGAGCGCCTCTATGATCAAGAGATACGACGAGCACCACCAGGACCTGACCCTGCTG
AAAGCTCTCGTGCGGCAGCAGCTGCCTGAGAAGTACAAAGAGATTTTCTTCGACCAGAGCAAGAACGGCT
ACGCCGGCTACATTGACGGCGGAGCCAGCCAGGAAGAGTTCTACAAGTTCATCAAGCCCATCCTGGAAAA
GATGGACGGCACCGAGGAACTGCTCGTGAAGCTGAACAGAGAGGACCTGCTGCGGAAGCAGCGGACCTTC
GACAACGGCAGCATCCCCCACCAGATCCACCTGGGAGAGCTGCACGCCATTCTGCGGCGGCAGGAAGATT
TTTACCCATTCCTGAAGGACAACCGGGAAAAGATCGAGAAGATCCTGACCTTCCGCATCCCCTACTACGT
GGGCCCTCTGGCCAGGGGAAACAGCAGATTCGCCTGGATGACCAGAAAGAGCGAGGAAACCATCACCCCC
TGGAACTTCGAGGAAGTGGTGGACAAGGGCGCTTCCGCCCAGAGCTTCATCGAGCGGATGACCAACTTCG
ATAAGAACCTGCCCAACGAGAAGGTGCTGCCCAAGCACAGCCTGCTGTACGAGTACTTCACCGTGTATAA
CGAGCTGACCAAAGTGAAATACGTGACCGAGGGAATGAGAAAGCCCGCCTTCCTGAGCGGCGAGCAGAAA
AAGGCCATCGTGGACCTGCTGTTCAAGACCAACCGGAAAGTGACCGTGAAGCAGCTGAAAGAGGACTACT
TCAAGAAAATCGAGTGCTTCGACTCCGTGGAAATCTCCGGCGTGGAAGATCGGTTCAACGCCTCCCTGGG
CACATACCACGATCTGCTGAAAATTATCAAGGACAAGGACTTCCTGGACAATGAGGAAAACGAGGACATT
CTGGAAGATATCGTGCTGACCCTGACACTGTTTGAGGACAGAGAGATGATCGAGGAACGGCTGAAAACCT
ATGCCCACCTGTTCGACGACAAAGTGATGAAGCAGCTGAAGCGGCGGAGATACACCGGCTGGGGCAGGCT
GAGCCGGAAGCTGATCAACGGCATCCGGGACAAGCAGTCCGGCAAGACAATCCTGGATTTCCTGAAGTCC
GACGGCTTCGCCAACAGAAACTTCATGCAGCTGATCCACGACGACAGCCTGACCTTTAAAGAGGACATCC
AGAAAGCCCAGGTGTCCGGCCAGGGCGATAGCCTGCACGAGCACATTGCCAATCTGGCCGGCAGCCCCGC
CATTAAGAAGGGCATCCTGCAGACAGTGAAGGTGGTGGACGAGCTCGTGAAAGTGATGGGCCGGCACAAG
CCCGAGAACATCGTGATCGAAATGGCCAGAGAGAACCAGACCACCCAGAAGGGACAGAAGAACAGCCGCG
AGAGAATGAAGCGGATCGAAGAGGGCATCAAAGAGCTGGGCAGCCAGATCCTGAAAGAACACCCCGTGGA
AAACACCCAGCTGCAGAACGAGAAGCTGTACCTGTACTACCTGCAGAATGGGCGGGATATGTACGTGGAC
CAGGAACTGGACATCAACCGGCTGTCCGACTACGATGTGGACCATATCGTGCCTCAGAGCTTTCTGAAGG
ACGACTCCATCGACAACAAGGTGCTGACCAGAAGCGACAAGAACCGGGGCAAGAGCGACAACGTGCCCTC
CGAAGAGGTCGTGAAGAAGATGAAGAACTACTGGCGGCAGCTGCTGAACGCCAAGCTGATTACCCAGAGA
AAGTTCGACAATCTGACCAAGGCCGAGAGAGGCGGCCTGAGCGAACTGGATAAGGCCGGCTTCATCAAGA
GACAGCTGGTGGAAACCCGGCAGATCACAAAGCACGTGGCACAGATCCTGGACTCCCGGATGAACACTAA
GTACGACGAGAATGACAAGCTGATCCGGGAAGTGAAAGTGATCACCCTGAAGTCCAAGCTGGTGTCCGAT
TTCCGGAAGGATTTCCAGTTTTACAAAGTGCGCGAGATCAACAACTACCACCACGCCCACGACGCCTACC
TGAACGCCGTCGTGGGAACCGCCCTGATCAAAAAGTACCCTAAGCTGGAAAGCGAGTTCGTGTACGGCGA
CTACAAGGTGTACGACGTGCGGAAGATGATCGCCAAGAGCGAGCAGGAAATCGGCAAGGCTACCGCCAAG
TACTTCTTCTACAGCAACATCATGAACTTTTTCAAGACCGAGATTACCCTGGCCAACGGCGAGATCCGGA
AGCGGCCTCTGATCGAGACAAACGGCGAAACCGGGGAGATCGTGTGGGATAAGGGCCGGGATTTTGCCAC
CGTGCGGAAAGTGCTGAGCATGCCCCAAGTGAATATCGTGAAAAAGACCGAGGTGCAGACAGGCGGCTTC
AGCAAAGAGTCTATCCTGCCCAAGAGGAACAGCGATAAGCTGATCGCCAGAAAGAAGGACTGGGACCCTA
AGAAGTACGGCGGCTTCGACAGCCCCACCGTGGCCTATTCTGTGCTGGTGGTGGCCAAAGTGGAAAAGGG
CAAGTCCAAGAAACTGAAGAGTGTGAAAGAGCTGCTGGGGATCACCATCATGGAAAGAAGCAGCTTCGAG
AAGAATCCCATCGACTTTCTGGAAGCCAAGGGCTACAAAGAAGTGAAAAAGGACCTGATCATCAAGCTGC
CTAAGTACTCCCTGTTCGAGCTGGAAAACGGCCGGAAGAGAATGCTGGCCTCTGCCGGCGAACTGCAGAA
GGGAAACGAACTGGCCCTGCCCTCCAAATATGTGAACTTCCTGTACCTGGCCAGCCACTATGAGAAGCTG
AAGGGCTCCCCCGAGGATAATGAGCAGAAACAGCTGTTTGTGGAACAGCACAAGCACTACCTGGACGAGA
TCATCGAGCAGATCAGCGAGTTCTCCAAGAGAGTGATCCTGGCCGACGCTAATCTGGACAAAGTGCTGTC
CGCCTACAACAAGCACCGGGATAAGCCCATCAGAGAGCAGGCCGAGAATATCATCCACCTGTTTACCCTG
ACCAATCTGGGAGCCCCTGCCGCCTTCAAGTACTTTGACACCACCATCGACCGGAAGAGGTACACCAGCA
CCAAAGAGGTGCTGGACGCCACCCTGATCCACCAGAGCATCACCGGCCTGTACGAGACACGGATCGACCT
GTCTCAGCTGGGAGGCGACAAAAGGCCGGCGGCCACGAAAAAGGCCGGCCAGGCAAAAAAGAAAAAGTAA
GAATTCCTAGAGCTCGCTGATCAGCCTCGACTGTGCCTTCTAGTTGCCAGCCATCTGTTGTTTGCCCCTC
CCCCGTGCCTTCCTTGACCCTGGAAGGTGCCACTCCCACTGTCCTTTCCTAATAAAATGAGGAAATTGCA
TCGCATTGTCTGAGTAGGTGTCATTCTATTCTGGGGGGTGGGGTGGGGCAGGACAGCAAGGGGGAGGATT
GGGAAGAGAATAGCAGGCATGCTGGGGAGCGGCCGCAGGAACCCCTAGTGATGGAGTTGGCCACTCCCTC
TCTGCGCGCTCGCTCGCTCACTGAGGCCGGGCGACCAAAGGTCGCCCGACGCCCGGGCTTTGCCCGGGCG
GCCTCAGTGAGCGAGCGAGCGCGCAGCTGCCTGCAGGGGCGCCTGATGCGGTATTTTCTCCTTACGCATC
TGTGCGGTATTTCACACCGCATA
[95 nt withheld, positions 5694-5788]
T
[46 nt withheld, positions 5790-5835]
C
[141 nt withheld, positions 5837-5977]
CCTTTGACGTTGGAGTCCACGTTCTTT
[37 nt withheld, positions 6005-6041]
ACTCTATCTCGGGCTATTCTTTTGATTTATAAGGGATTTTGCCGATTTCGGTCTATTGGTTAAAAAATGA
GCTGATTTAACAAAAATTTAACGCGAATTTTAACAAAATATTAACGTTTACAATTTTATGGTGCACTCTC
AGTACAATCTGCTCTGATGCCGCATAGTTAAGCCAGCCCCGACACCCGCCAACACCCGCTGACGCGCCCT
GACGGGCTTGTCTGCTCCCGGCATCCGCTTACAGACAAGCTGTGACCGTCTCCGGGAGCTGCATGTGTCA
GAGGTTTTCACCGTCATCACCGAAACGCGCGAGACGAAAGGGCCTCGTGATACGCCTATTTTTATAGGTT
AATGTCATGATAATAATGGTTTCTTAGACGTCAGGTGGCACTTTTCGGGGAAATGTGCGCGGAACCCCTA
TTTGTTTATTTTTCTAAATACATTCAAATATGTATCCGCTCATGAGACAATAACCCTGATAAATGCTTCA
ATAATATTGAAAAAGGAAGAGTATGAGTATTCAACATTTCCGTGTCGCCCTTATTCCCTTTTTTGCGGCA
TTTTGCCTTCCTGTTTTTGCTCACCCAGAAACGCTGGTGAAAGTAAAAGATGCTGAAGATCAGTTGGGTG
CACGAGTGGGTTACATCGAACTGGATCTCAACAGCGGTAAGATCCTTGAGAGTTTTCGCCCCGAAGAACG
TTTTCCAATGATGAGCACTTTTAAAGTTCTGCTATGTGGCGCGGTATTATCCCGTATTGACGCCGGGCAA
GAGCAACTCGGTCGCCGCATACACTATTCTCAGAATGACTTGGTTGAGTACTCACCAGTCACAGAAAAGC
ATCTTACGGATGGCATGACAGTAAGAGAATTATGCAGTGCTGCCATAACCATGAGTGATAACACTGCGGC
CAACTTACTTCTGACAACGATCGGAGGACCGAAGGAGCTAACCGCTTTTTTGCACAACATGGGGGATCAT
GTAACTCGCCTTGATCGTTGGGAACCGGAGCTGAATGAAGCCATACCAAACGACGAGCGTGACACCACGA
TGCCTGTAGCAATGGCAACAACGTTGCGCAAACTATTAACTGGCGAACTACTTACTCTAGCTTCCCGGCA
ACAATTAATAGACTGGATGGAGGCGGATAAAGTTGCAGGACCACTTCTGCGCTCGGCCCTTCCGGCTGGC
TGGTTTATTGCTGATAAATCTGGAGCCGGTGAGCGTGGAAGCCGCGGTATCATTGCAGCACTGGGGCCAG
ATGGTAAGCCCTCCCGTATCGTAGTTATCTACACGACGGGGAGTCAGGCAACTATGGATGAACGAAATAG
ACAGATCGCTGAGATAGGTGCCTCACTGATTAAGCATTGGTAACTGTCAGACCAAGTTTACTCATATATA
CTTTAGATTGATTTAAAACTTCATTTTTAATTTAAAAGGATCTAGGTGAAGATCCTTTTTGATAATCTCA
TGACCAAAATCCCTTAACGTGAGTTTTCGTTCCACTGAGCGTCAGACCCCGTAGAAAAGATCAAAGGATC
TTCTTGAGATCCTTTTTTTCTGCGCGTAATCTGCTGCTTGCAAACAAAAAAACCACCGCTACCAGCGGTG
GTTTGTTTGCCGGATCAAGAGCTACCAACTCTTTTTCCGAAGGTAACTGGCTTCAGCAGAGCGCAGATAC
CAAATACTGTTCTTCTAGTGTAGCCGTAGTTAGGCCACCACTTCAAGAACTCTGTAGCACCGCCTACATA
CCTCGCTCTGCTAATCCTGTTACCAGTGGCTGCTGCCAGTGGCGATAAGTCGTGTCTTACCGGGTTGGAC
TCAAGACGATAGTTACCGGATAAGGCGCAGCGGTCGGGCTGAACGGGGGGTTCGTGCACACAGCCCAGCT
TGGAGCGAACGACCTACACCGAACTGAGATACCTACAGCGTGAGCTATGAGAAAGCGCCACGCTTCCCGA
AGGGAGAAAGGCGGACAGGTATCCGGTAAGCGGCAGGGTCGGAACAGGAGAGCGCACGAGGGAGCTTCCA
GGGGGAAACGCCTGGTATCTTTATAGTCCTGTCGGGTTTCGCCACCTCTGACTTGAGCGTCGATTTTTGT
GATGCTCGTCAGGGGGGCGGAGCCTATGGAAAAACGCCAGCAACGCGGCCTTTTTACGGTTCCTGGCCTT
TTGCTGGCCTTTTGCTCACATGTGAGGGCCTATTTCCCATGATTCCTTCATATTTGCATATACGATACAA
GGCTGTTAGAGAGATAATTGGAATTAATTTGACTGTAAACACAAAGATATTAGTACAAAATACGTGACGT
AGAAAGTAATAATTTCTTGGGTAGTTTGCAGTTTTAAAATTATGTTTTAAAATGGACTATCATATGCTTA
CCGTAACTTGAAAGTATTTCGATTTCTTGGCTTTATATATCTTGTGGAAAGGACGAAACACCGTCTCCCA
TGCATTCAAACTGGTTT
